Addgene plasmid #196399: pCDF_TypeIC_target_sfGFP_invivo
Purpose: expresses CRISPR Cascade Type IC target sequence for in vivo assay
Depositing lab: David Taylor. Depositing organization: University of Texas at Austin. Publication: Structural snapshots of R-loop formation by a type I-C CRISPR Cascade. O'Brien RE, Bravo JPK, Ramos D, Hibshman GN, Wright JT, Taylor DW. Mol Cell. 2023 Mar 2;83(5):746-758.e5. doi: 10.1016/j.molcel.2023.01.024. Epub 2023 Feb 16. PubMed 36805026.
Backbone
  Vector backbone: pCDF
  Total vector size (bp): 4255
  Vector type: Bacterial Expression
Growth in bacteria
  Bacterial resistance: Streptomycin, 50 μg/mL
  Growth temperature: 37°C
  Growth strain: DH5alpha
  Copy number: High Copy
Gene/Insert
  Gene/Insert name: type IC dsDNA target
  Species: Synthetic
  Insert size (bp): 36
  Promoter: T7
  Cloning method: Gibson Cloning
  Sequencing primers: 5′ taatacgactcactatagg
Terms and licenses: Academic/Nonprofit Terms; Industry Terms: Not Available to Industry
How to cite: pCDF_TypeIC_target_sfGFP_invivo was a gift from David Taylor (Addgene plasmid # 196399 ; http://n2t.net/addgene:196399 ; RRID:Addgene_196399)
