[The description below was written by a language model from this plasmid's Addgene catalogue record and pLannotate feature annotations shown in this document.]
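Description:
pCDF_TypeIC_target_sfGFP_invivo is a bacterial expression plasmid built on the pCDF backbone, listed at about 4.3 kb (the catalogue gives 4,255 bp, while the sequenced record is 4,289 nt). It replicates in E. coli from the CloDF13 (CDF) origin, which is compatible with other common origins, so the plasmid can be co-maintained with additional plasmids in the same cell. Selection relies on the aadA aminoglycoside adenylyltransferase gene (SmR), driven by the bla (AmpR) promoter, which confers streptomycin and spectinomycin resistance. The backbone also carries lacI under its own promoter. A CAP binding site and short tetracycline-resistance fragments are annotated as well; these appear to be non-functional backbone remnants.

The expression cassette consists of a T7 promoter followed by a lac operator, a superfolder GFP coding sequence and a T7 terminator. Transcription therefore depends on T7 RNA polymerase and is repressed by LacI until it is relieved by IPTG or lactose. Fragments of an S-Tag and a SET1 solubility tag lie downstream of sfGFP and probably derive from the parental multiple cloning region.

The catalogued insert is a synthetic 36 bp double-stranded DNA target for a type I-C CRISPR Cascade complex, introduced by Gibson cloning. The feature table does not annotate this target, so its exact position relative to the promoter and sfGFP is not stated.

The stated purpose is to supply the target sequence for an in vivo assay of type I-C Cascade. The design suggests that sfGFP fluorescence reports on Cascade engagement with the target when the CRISPR components are provided from compatible plasmids, although the record does not describe the readout.
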