Features (pLannotate 1.2.2; 14 found; start..end, strand, type, name):
     18..36      +  promoter       T7 promoter: promoter for bacteriophage T7 RNA polymerase
     41..57      +  protein_bind   lac operator: The lac repressor binds to the lac operator to inhibit transcription in E. coli. This inhibition can be relieved by adding lactose or isopropyl-β-D-thiogalactopyranoside (IPTG). lac repressor encoded by lacI
    138..851     +  CDS            superfolder GFP: GFP variant that folds robustly even when fused to poorly folded proteins (Pédelacq et al., 2006)
    908..949     +  CDS            S-Tag (fragment): affinity and epitope tag derived from pancreatic ribonuclease A
    979..996     +  CDS            SET1 (fragment): solubility-enhancement tag derived from T7 phage gene 10B
   1004..1051    +  terminator     T7 terminator: transcription terminator for bacteriophage T7 RNA polymerase
   1222..2013    -  CDS            SmR: aminoglycoside adenylyltransferase (Murphy, 1985); aadA; confers resistance to spectinomycin and streptomycin
   2014..2105    -  promoter       AmpR promoter: bla
   2153..2891    -  rep_origin     CloDF13 ori: Plasmids containing the CloDF13 (CDF) origin of replication can be propagated in E. coli cells that contain additional plasmids with compatible origins.
   2988..3052    -  CDS            TcR (fragment): tetracycline efflux protein; tet; confers resistance to tetracycline
   3067..3088    -  protein_bind   CAP binding site: CAP binding activates transcription in the presence of cAMP. E. coli catabolite activator protein
   3101..4183    -  CDS            lacI: lac repressor; lacI; The lac repressor binds to the lac operator to inhibit transcription in E. coli. This inhibition can be relieved by adding lactose or isopropyl-β-D-thiogalactopyranoside (IPTG).
   4184..4261    -  promoter       lacI promoter: lacI
   4269..15      -  CDS            TcR (fragment) (across the origin): tetracycline efflux protein; tet; confers resistance to tetracycline
>Addgene plasmid #196399 | pCDF_TypeIC_target_sfGFP_invivo | addgene full sequence | sequence record 390647 | Addgene NGS Result
CTCCTGCATTAGGAAATTAATACGACTCACTATAGGGGAATTGTGAGCGGATAACAATTCGCCATGCTCA
GGCTGGCGAGTGCGCCACTCATCAAAGATATACCATGCCAGCGTCTCATCTTTATGCGTCAGTTCTGATG
CGTAAAGGCGAAGAGCTGTTCACTGGTGTCGTCCCTATTCTGGTGGAACTGGATGGTGATGTCAACGGTC
ATAAGTTTTCCGTGCGTGGCGAGGGTGAAGGTGACGCAACTAATGGTAAACTGACGCTGAAGTTCATCTG
TACTACTGGTAAACTGCCGGTTCCTTGGCCGACTCTGGTAACGACGCTGACTTATGGTGTTCAGTGCTTT
GCTCGTTATCCGGACCATATGAAGCAGCATGACTTCTTCAAGTCCGCCATGCCGGAAGGCTATGTGCAGG
AACGCACGATTTCCTTTAAGGATGACGGCACGTACAAAACGCGTGCGGAAGTGAAATTTGAAGGCGATAC
CCTGGTAAACCGCATTGAGCTGAAAGGCATTGACTTTAAAGAGGACGGCAATATCCTGGGCCATAAGCTG
GAATACAATTTTAACAGCCACAATGTTTACATCACCGCCGATAAACAAAAAAATGGCATTAAAGCGAATT
TTAAAATTCGCCACAACGTGGAGGATGGCAGCGTGCAGCTGGCTGATCACTACCAGCAAAACACTCCAAT
CGGTGATGGTCCTGTTCTGCTGCCAGACAATCACTATCTGAGCACGCAAAGCGTTCTGTCTAAAGATCCG
AACGAGAAACGCGATCATATGGTTCTGCTGGAGTTCGTAACCGCAGCGGGCATCACGCATGGTATGGATG
AACTGTACAAATGAGGATCCAAGCCAGTGATAAGTGGAATGCCATGTGGGCTGTCCTCGAGTCTGGTAAA
GAAACCGCTGCTGCGAAATTTGAACGCCAGCACATGGACTCGTCTACTAGCGCAGCTTAATTAACCTAGG
CTGCTGCCACCGCTGAGCAATAACTAGCATAACCCCTTGGGGCCTCTAAACGGGTCTTGAGGGGTTTTTT
GCTGAAACCTCAGGCATTTGAGAAGCACACGGTCACACTGCTTCCGGTAGTCAATAAACCGGTAAACCAG
CAATAGACATAAGCGGCTATTTAACGACCCTGCCCTGAACCGACGACCGGGTCATCGTGGCCGGATCTTG
CGGCCCCTCGGCTTGAACGAATTGTTAGACATTATTTGCCGACTACCTTGGTGATCTCGCCTTTCACGTA
GTGGACAAATTCTTCCAACTGATCTGCGCGCGAGGCCAAGCGATCTTCTTCTTGTCCAAGATAAGCCTGT
CTAGCTTCAAGTATGACGGGCTGATACTGGGCCGGCAGGCGCTCCATTGCCCAGTCGGCAGCGACATCCT
TCGGCGCGATTTTGCCGGTTACTGCGCTGTACCAAATGCGGGACAACGTAAGCACTACATTTCGCTCATC
GCCAGCCCAGTCGGGCGGCGAGTTCCATAGCGTTAAGGTTTCATTTAGCGCCTCAAATAGATCCTGTTCA
GGAACCGGATCAAAGAGTTCCTCCGCCGCTGGACCTACCAAGGCAACGCTATGTTCTCTTGCTTTTGTCA
GCAAGATAGCCAGATCAATGTCGATCGTGGCTGGCTCGAAGATACCTGCAAGAATGTCATTGCGCTGCCA
TTCTCCAAATTGCAGTTCGCGCTTAGCTGGATAACGCCACGGAATGATGTCGTCGTGCACAACAATGGTG
ACTTCTACAGCGCGGAGAATCTCGCTCTCTCCAGGGGAAGCCGAAGTTTCCAAAAGGTCGTTGATCAAAG
CTCGCCGCGTTGTTTCATCAAGCCTTACGGTCACCGTAACCAGCAAATCAATATCACTGTGTGGCTTCAG
GCCGCCATCCACTGCGGAGCCGTACAAATGTACGGCCAGCAACGTCGGTTCGAGATGGCGCTCGATGACG
CCAACTACCTCTGATAGTTGAGTCGATACTTCGGCGATCACCGCTTCCCTCATACTCTTCCTTTTTCAAT
ATTATTGAAGCATTTATCAGGGTTATTGTCTCATGAGCGGATACATATTTGAATGTATTTAGAAAAATAA
ACAAATAGCTAGCTCACTCGGTCGCTACGCTCCGGGCGTGAGACTGCGGCGGGCGCTGCGGACACATACA
AAGTTACCCACAGATTCCGTGGATAAGCAGGGGACTAACATGTGAGGCAAAACAGCAGGGCCGCGCCGGT
GGCGTTTTTCCATAGGCTCCGCCCTCCTGCCAGAGTTCACATAAACAGACGCTTTTCCGGTGCATCTGTG
GGAGCCGTGAGGCTCAACCATGAATCTGACAGTACGGGCGAAACCCGACAGGACTTAAAGATCCCCACCG
TTTCCGGCGGGTCGCTCCCTCTTGCGCTCTCCTGTTCCGACCCTGCCGTTTACCGGATACCTGTTCCGCC
TTTCTCCCTTACGGGAAGTGTGGCGCTTTCTCATAGCTCACACACTGGTATCTCGGCTCGGTGTAGGTCG
TTCGCTCCAAGCTGGGCTGTAAGCAAGAACTCCCCGTTCAGCCCGACTGCTGCGCCTTATCCGGTAACTG
TTCACTTGAGTCCAACCCGGAAAAGCACGGTAAAACGCCACTGGCAGCAGCCATTGGTAACTGGGAGTTC
GCAGAGGATTTGTTTAGCTAAACACGCGGTTGCTCTTGAAGTGTGCGCCAAAGTCCGGCTACACTGGAAG
GACAGATTTGGTTGCTGTGCTCTGCGAAAGCCAGTTACCACGGTTAAGCAGTTCCCCAACTGACTTAACC
TTCGATCAAACCACCTCCCCAGGTGGTTTTTTCGTTTACAGGGCAAAAGATTACGCGCAGAAAAAAAGGA
TCTCAAGAAGATCCTTTGATCTTTTCTACTGAACCGCTCTAGATTTCAGTGCAATTTATCTCTTCAAATG
TAGCACCTGAAGTCAGCCCCATACGATATAAGTTGTAATTCTCATGTTAGTCATGCCCCGCGCCCACCGG
AAGGAGCTGACTGGGTTGAAGGCTCTCAAGGGCATCGGTCGAGATCCCGGTGCCTAATGAGTGAGCTAAC
TTACATTAATTGCGTTGCGCTCACTGCCCGCTTTCCAGTCGGGAAACCTGTCGTGCCAGCTGCATTAATG
AATCGGCCAACGCGCGGGGAGAGGCGGTTTGCGTATTGGGCGCCAGGGTGGTTTTTCTTTTCACCAGTGA
GACGGGCAACAGCTGATTGCCCTTCACCGCCTGGCCCTGAGAGAGTTGCAGCAAGCGGTCCACGCTGGTT
TGCCCCAGCAGGCGAAAATCCTGTTTGATGGTGGTTAACGGCGGGATATAACATGAGCTGTCTTCGGTAT
CGTCGTATCCCACTACCGAGATGTCCGCACCAACGCGCAGCCCGGACTCGGTAATGGCGCGCATTGCGCC
CAGCGCCATCTGATCGTTGGCAACCAGCATCGCAGTGGGAACGATGCCCTCATTCAGCATTTGCATGGTT
TGTTGAAAACCGGACATGGCACTCCAGTCGCCTTCCCGTTCCGCTATCGGCTGAATTTGATTGCGAGTGA
GATATTTATGCCAGCCAGCCAGACGCAGACGCGCCGAGACAGAACTTAATGGGCCCGCTAACAGCGCGAT
TTGCTGGTGACCCAATGCGACCAGATGCTCCACGCCCAGTCGCGTACCGTCTTCATGGGAGAAAATAATA
CTGTTGATGGGTGTCTGGTCAGAGACATCAAGAAATAACGCCGGAACATTAGTGCAGGCAGCTTCCACAG
CAATGGCATCCTGGTCATCCAGCGGATAGTTAATGATCAGCCCACTGACGCGTTGCGCGAGAAGATTGTG
CACCGCCGCTTTACAGGCTTCGACGCCGCTTCGTTCTACCATCGACACCACCACGCTGGCACCCAGTTGA
TCGGCGCGAGATTTAATCGCCGCGACAATTTGCGACGGCGCGTGCAGGGCCAGACTGGAGGTGGCAACGC
CAATCAGCAACGACTGTTTGCCCGCCAGTTGTTGTGCCACGCGGTTGGGAATGTAATTCAGCTCCGCCAT
CGCCGCTTCCACTTTTTCCCGCGTTTTCGCAGAAACGTGGCTGGCCTGGTTCACCACGCGGGAAACGGTC
TGATAAGAGACACCGGCATACTCTGCGACATCGTATAACGTTACTGGTTTCACATTCACCACCCTGAATT
GACTCTCTTCCGGGCGCTATCATGCCATACCGCGAAAGGTTTTGCGCCATTCGATGGTGTCCGGGATCTC
GACGCTCTCCCTTATGCGA
